LOCUS       Exported 5286 bp ds-DNA circular SYN 12-MAY-2021
DEFINITION  An AAV genome that expresses tTA from the hSyn1 promoter.
ACCESSION   .
VERSION     .
KEYWORDS    pAAV-hSyn1-tTA
SOURCE      synthetic DNA construct
  ORGANISM  synthetic DNA construct
REFERENCE   1 (bases 1 to 5286)
  AUTHORS   Chan KY, Jang MJ, Yoo BB, Greenbaum A, Ravi N, Wu WL,
            Sanchez-Guardado L, Lois C, Mazmanian SK, Deverman BE, Gradinaru V
  TITLE     Engineered AAVs for efficient noninvasive gene delivery to the
            central and peripheral nervous systems.
  JOURNAL   Nat Neurosci. 2017 Aug;20(8):1172-1179. doi: 10.1038/nn.4593. Epub
            2017 Jun 26.
  PUBMED    28671695
REFERENCE   2 (bases 1 to 5286)
  AUTHORS   .
  TITLE     Direct Submission
  JOURNAL   Exported May 12, 2021 from SnapGene Server 1.1.58
            http://www.snapgene.com
FEATURES             Location/Qualifiers
     source          1..5286
                     /organism="synthetic DNA construct"
                     /mol_type="other DNA"
     repeat_region   1..130
                     /label=AAV2 ITR (alternate)
                     /note="Functional equivalent of wild-type AAV2 ITR"
     promoter        175..622
                     /label=hSyn promoter
                     /note="human synapsin I promoter; confers neuron-specific
                     expression (Kugler et al., 2003)"
     CDS             1269..1379
                     /codon_start=1
                     /product="3 tandem repeats of the minimal activation domain
                     of herpes simplex virus VP16 (Cheng et al., 2013)"
                     /label=VP48
                     /translation="DALDDFDLDMLPADALDDFDLDMLPADALDDFDLDML"
     misc_feature    1413..2001
                     /label=WPRE
                     /note="woodchuck hepatitis virus posttranscriptional
                     regulatory element"
     primer_bind     complement(1466..1486)
                     /label=WPRE-R
                     /note="WPRE, reverse primer"
     CDS             complement(1884..1895)
                     /codon_start=1
                     /product="Factor Xa recognition and cleavage site"
                     /label=Factor Xa site
                     /translation="IEGR"
     polyA_signal    2033..2509
                     /label=hGH poly(A) signal
                     /note="human growth hormone polyadenylation signal"
     primer_bind     complement(2232..2251)
                     /label=hGH-PA-R
                     /note="Human growth hormone terminator, reverse primer"
     repeat_region   2549..2689
                     /label=AAV2 ITR
                     /note="inverted terminal repeat of adeno-associated virus
                     serotype 2"
     repeat_region   2549..2678
                     /label=AAV2 ITR
     rep_origin      2764..3219
                     /direction=RIGHT
                     /label=f1 ori
                     /note="f1 bacteriophage origin of replication; arrow
                     indicates direction of (+) strand synthesis"
     primer_bind     complement(2851..2870)
                     /label=F1ori-R
                     /note="F1 origin, reverse primer"
     primer_bind     3061..3082
                     /label=F1ori-F
                     /note="F1 origin, forward primer"
     primer_bind     complement(3236..3255)
                     /label=pRS-marker
                     /note="pRS vectors, use to sequence yeast selectable
                     marker"
     primer_bind     3355..3377
                     /label=pGEX 3'
                     /note="pGEX vectors, reverse primer"
     primer_bind     complement(3415..3433)
                     /label=pBRforEco
                     /note="pBR322 vectors, upsteam of EcoRI site, forward
                     primer"
     promoter        3501..3605
                     /gene="bla"
                     /label=AmpR promoter
     CDS             3606..4466
                     /codon_start=1
                     /gene="bla"
                     /product="beta-lactamase"
                     /label=AmpR
                     /note="confers resistance to ampicillin, carbenicillin, and
                     related antibiotics"
                     /translation="MSIQHFRVALIPFFAAFCLPVFAHPETLVKVKDAEDQLGARVGYI
                     ELDLNSGKILESFRPEERFPMMSTFKVLLCGAVLSRIDAGQEQLGRRIHYSQNDLVEYS
                     PVTEKHLTDGMTVRELCSAAITMSDNTAANLLLTTIGGPKELTAFLHNMGDHVTRLDRW
                     EPELNEAIPNDERDTTMPVAMATTLRKLLTGELLTLASRQQLIDWMEADKVAGPLLRSA
                     LPAGWFIADKSGAGERGSRGIIAALGPDGKPSRIVVIYTTGSQATMDERNRQIAEIGAS
                     LIKHW"
     primer_bind     complement(3824..3843)
                     /label=Amp-R
                     /note="Ampicillin resistance gene, reverse primer"
     rep_origin      4637..5225
                     /direction=RIGHT
                     /label=ori
                     /note="high-copy-number ColE1/pMB1/pBR322/pUC origin of
                     replication"
     primer_bind     5126..5145
                     /label=pBR322ori-F
                     /note="pBR322 origin, forward primer"
ORIGIN
        1 cctgcaggca gctgcgcgct cgctcgctca ctgaggccgc ccgggcgtcg ggcgaccttt
       61 ggtcgcccgg cctcagtgag cgagcgagcg cgcagagagg gagtggccaa ctccatcact
      121 aggggttcct gcggccgcac gcgtgtgtct agactgcaga gggccctgcg tatgagtgca
      181 agtgggtttt aggaccagga tgaggcgggg tgggggtgcc tacctgacga ccgaccccga
      241 cccactggac aagcacccaa cccccattcc ccaaattgcg catcccctat cagagagggg
      301 gaggggaaac aggatgcggc gaggcgcgtg cgcactgcca gcttcagcac cgcggacagt
      361 gccttcgccc ccgcctggcg gcgcgcgcca ccgccgcctc agcactgaag gcgcgctgac
      421 gtcactcgcc ggtcccccgc aaactcccct tcccggccac cttggtcgcg tccgcgccgc
      481 cgccggccca gccggaccgc accacgcgag gcgcgagata ggggggcacg ggcgcgacca
      541 tctgcgctgc ggcgccggcg actcagcgct gcctcagtct gcggtgggca gcggaggagt
      601 cgtgtcgtgc ctgagagcgc agtcgagaag gtaccgccac catgagtcgg ctggataaat
      661 ctaaagtcat aaacggcgct ctggaattac tcaatgaagt cggtatcgaa ggcctgacga
      721 caaggaaact cgctcaaaag ctgggagttg agcagcctac cctgtactgg cacgtgaaga
      781 acaagcgggc cctgctcgat gccctggcca tcgagatgct ggacaggcat catacccact
      841 tctgccccct ggaaggcgag tcatggcaag actttctgcg gaacaacgcc aagtcattcc
      901 gctgtgctct cctctcacat cgcgacgggg ctaaagtgca tctcggcacc cgcccaacag
      961 agaaacagta cgaaaccctg gaaaatcagc tcgcgttcct gtgtcagcaa ggcttctccc
     1021 tggagaacgc actgtacgct ctgtccgccg tgggccactt tacactgggc tgcgtattgg
     1081 aggaacagga gcatcaagta gcaaaagagg aaagagagac acctaccacc gattctatgc
     1141 ccccacttct gagacaagca attgagctgt tcgaccggca gggagccgaa cctgccttcc
     1201 ttttcggcct ggaactaatc atatgtggcc tggagaaaca gctaaagtgc gaaagcggcg
     1261 ggccggccga cgcccttgac gattttgact tagacatgct cccagccgat gcccttgacg
     1321 actttgacct tgatatgctg cctgctgacg ctcttgacga ttttgacctt gacatgctcc
     1381 ccgggtaaga attcgatatc aagcttatcg ataatcaacc tctggattac aaaatttgtg
     1441 aaagattgac tggtattctt aactatgttg ctccttttac gctatgtgga tacgctgctt
     1501 taatgccttt gtatcatgct attgcttccc gtatggcttt cattttctcc tccttgtata
     1561 aatcctggtt gctgtctctt tatgaggagt tgtggcccgt tgtcaggcaa cgtggcgtgg
     1621 tgtgcactgt gtttgctgac gcaaccccca ctggttgggg cattgccacc acctgtcagc
     1681 tcctttccgg gactttcgct ttccccctcc ctattgccac ggcggaactc atcgccgcct
     1741 gccttgcccg ctgctggaca ggggctcggc tgttgggcac tgacaattcc gtggtgttgt
     1801 cggggaaatc atcgtccttt ccttggctgc tcgcctatgt tgccacctgg attctgcgcg
     1861 ggacgtcctt ctgctacgtc ccttcggccc tcaatccagc ggaccttcct tcccgcggcc
     1921 tgctgccggc tctgcggcct cttccgcgtc ttcgccttcg ccctcagacg agtcggatct
     1981 ccctttgggc cgcctccccg catcgatacc gagcgctgct cgagagatct acgggtggca
     2041 tccctgtgac ccctccccag tgcctctcct ggccctggaa gttgccactc cagtgcccac
     2101 cagccttgtc ctaataaaat taagttgcat cattttgtct gactaggtgt ccttctataa
     2161 tattatgggg tggagggggg tggtatggag caaggggcaa gttgggaaga caacctgtag
     2221 ggcctgcggg gtctattggg aaccaagctg gagtgcagtg gcacaatctt ggctcactgc
     2281 aatctccgcc tcctgggttc aagcgattct cctgcctcag cctcccgagt tgttgggatt
     2341 ccaggcatgc atgaccaggc tcagctaatt tttgtttttt tggtagagac ggggtttcac
     2401 catattggcc aggctggtct ccaactccta atctcaggtg atctacccac cttggcctcc
     2461 caaattgctg ggattacagg cgtgaaccac tgctcccttc cctgtccttc tgattttgta
     2521 ggtaaccacg tgcggaccga gcggccgcag gaacccctag tgatggagtt ggccactccc
     2581 tctctgcgcg ctcgctcgct cactgaggcc gggcgaccaa aggtcgcccg acgcccgggc
     2641 tttgcccggg cggcctcagt gagcgagcga gcgcgcagct gcctgcaggg gcgcctgatg
     2701 cggtattttc tccttacgca tctgtgcggt atttcacacc gcatannnnn nnnnnnnnnn
     2761 nnnnnnnnnn nnnnnnnnnn nnnnnnnnnn nnnnnnnnnn nnnnnnnnnn nnnnnnnnnn
     2821 nnnnnnnnnn nnnnnnnnnn tnnnnnnnnn nnnnnnnnnn nnnnnnnnnn nnnnnnnnnn
     2881 nnnnnnncnn nnnnnnnnnn nnnnnnnnnn nnnnnnnnnn nnnnnnnnnn nnnnnnnnnn
     2941 nnnnnnnnnn nnnnnnnnnn nnnnnnnnnn nnnnnnnnnn nnnnnnnnnn nnnnnnnnnn
     3001 nnnnnnnnnn nnnnnnnnnn nnnnnnnnnc ctttgacgtt ggagtccacg ttctttaata
     3061 gtggactctt gttccaaact ggaacaacac tcaactctat ctcgggctat tcttttgatt
     3121 tataagggat tttgccgatt tcggtctatt ggttaaaaaa tgagctgatt taacaaaaat
     3181 ttaacgcgaa ttttaacaaa atattaacgt ttacaatttt atggtgcact ctcagtacaa
     3241 tctgctctga tgccgcatag ttaagccagc cccgacaccc gccaacaccc gctgacgcgc
     3301 cctgacgggc ttgtctgctc ccggcatccg cttacagaca agctgtgacc gtctccggga
     3361 gctgcatgtg tcagaggttt tcaccgtcat caccgaaacg cgcgagacga aagggcctcg
     3421 tgatacgcct atttttatag gttaatgtca tgataataat ggtttcttag acgtcaggtg
     3481 gcacttttcg gggaaatgtg cgcggaaccc ctatttgttt atttttctaa atacattcaa
     3541 atatgtatcc gctcatgaga caataaccct gataaatgct tcaataatat tgaaaaagga
     3601 agagtatgag tattcaacat ttccgtgtcg cccttattcc cttttttgcg gcattttgcc
     3661 ttcctgtttt tgctcaccca gaaacgctgg tgaaagtaaa agatgctgaa gatcagttgg
     3721 gtgcacgagt gggttacatc gaactggatc tcaacagcgg taagatcctt gagagttttc
     3781 gccccgaaga acgttttcca atgatgagca cttttaaagt tctgctatgt ggcgcggtat
     3841 tatcccgtat tgacgccggg caagagcaac tcggtcgccg catacactat tctcagaatg
     3901 acttggttga gtactcacca gtcacagaaa agcatcttac ggatggcatg acagtaagag
     3961 aattatgcag tgctgccata accatgagtg ataacactgc ggccaactta cttctgacaa
     4021 cgatcggagg accgaaggag ctaaccgctt ttttgcacaa catgggggat catgtaactc
     4081 gccttgatcg ttgggaaccg gagctgaatg aagccatacc aaacgacgag cgtgacacca
     4141 cgatgcctgt agcaatggca acaacgttgc gcaaactatt aactggcgaa ctacttactc
     4201 tagcttcccg gcaacaatta atagactgga tggaggcgga taaagttgca ggaccacttc
     4261 tgcgctcggc ccttccggct ggctggttta ttgctgataa atctggagcc ggtgagcgtg
     4321 ggtctcgcgg tatcattgca gcactggggc cagatggtaa gccctcccgt atcgtagtta
     4381 tctacacgac ggggagtcag gcaactatgg atgaacgaaa tagacagatc gctgagatag
     4441 gtgcctcact gattaagcat tggtaactgt cagaccaagt ttactcatat atactttaga
     4501 ttgatttaaa acttcatttt taatttaaaa ggatctaggt gaagatcctt tttgataatc
     4561 tcatgaccaa aatcccttaa cgtgagtttt cgttccactg agcgtcagac cccgtagaaa
     4621 agatcaaagg atcttcttga gatccttttt ttctgcgcgt aatctgctgc ttgcaaacaa
     4681 aaaaaccacc gctaccagcg gtggtttgtt tgccggatca agagctacca actctttttc
     4741 cgaaggtaac tggcttcagc agagcgcaga taccaaatac tgttcttcta gtgtagccgt
     4801 agttaggcca ccacttcaag aactctgtag caccgcctac atacctcgct ctgctaatcc
     4861 tgttaccagt ggctgctgcc agtggcgata agtcgtgtct taccgggttg gactcaagac
     4921 gatagttacc ggataaggcg cagcggtcgg gctgaacggg gggttcgtgc acacagccca
     4981 gcttggagcg aacgacctac accgaactga gatacctaca gcgtgagcta tgagaaagcg
     5041 ccacgcttcc cgaagggaga aaggcggaca ggtatccggt aagcggcagg gtcggaacag
     5101 gagagcgcac gagggagctt ccagggggaa acgcctggta tctttatagt cctgtcgggt
     5161 ttcgccacct ctgacttgag cgtcgatttt tgtgatgctc gtcagggggg cggagcctat
     5221 ggaaaaacgc cagcaacgcg gcctttttac ggttcctggc cttttgctgg ccttttgctc
     5281 acatgt
//
