[The description below was written by a language model from this plasmid's Addgene catalogue record and the feature table of its GenBank file.]
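Description:
pAAV-hSyn1-tTA is a 5,286 bp AAV transfer (cis) plasmid on a pAAV backbone. It is designed to be packaged into recombinant adeno-associated virus for expression of the tetracycline-controlled transactivator (tTA) in neurons. In bacteria it replicates from a high-copy ColE1/pUC-type origin and is selected with ampicillin through the bla (AmpR) gene. An f1 phage origin is also present in the backbone. The record lists a recombination-deficient growth strain, which is commonly chosen to help keep the repeat-rich ITRs intact.

The payload lies between two AAV2 inverted terminal repeats, the cis elements needed for replication and encapsidation of the vector genome. The ITR-to-ITR span is about 2.7 kb, matching the recorded insert size. Within it, the human synapsin I promoter confers neuron-specific transcription of the tTA coding sequence. The feature table annotates only the C-terminal part of this sequence, a VP48 domain made of three tandem minimal VP16 activation repeats, and leaves the upstream Tet repressor-derived portion unlabelled. According to the depositor, this tTA was derived from a reverse transactivator (rtTA) by two amino acid changes, G19E and P56A, positions reported to determine the reverse phenotype. A WPRE follows the coding sequence to enhance transcript stability and expression, and a human growth hormone polyadenylation signal terminates the transcript. The short Factor Xa site annotated on the reverse strand inside the WPRE is most likely an incidental sequence match.

As a Tet-Off driver, the construct would typically be co-delivered with a second AAV carrying a TRE-controlled transgene, giving neuron-restricted, doxycycline-suppressible expression. It comes from work on engineered AAV capsids for noninvasive gene delivery to the central and peripheral nervous systems.
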