Addgene plasmid #99119: pAAV-hSyn1-tTA
Purpose: An AAV genome that expresses tTA from the hSyn1 promoter
Depositing lab: Viviana Gradinaru. Depositing organization: California Institute of Technology. Publication: Engineered AAVs for efficient noninvasive gene delivery to the central and peripheral nervous systems. Chan KY, Jang MJ, Yoo BB, Greenbaum A, Ravi N, Wu WL, Sanchez-Guardado L, Lois C, Mazmanian SK, Deverman BE, Gradinaru V. Nat Neurosci. 2017 Aug;20(8):1172-1179. doi: 10.1038/nn.4593. Epub 2017 Jun 26. PubMed 28671695.
Backbone
  Vector backbone: pAAV
  Vector type: Mammalian Expression, AAV
Growth in bacteria
  Bacterial resistance: Ampicillin, 100 μg/mL
  Growth temperature: 37°C
  Growth strain: NEB Stable
  Copy number: High Copy
Gene/Insert
  Gene/Insert name: tTA
  Insert size (bp): 2700
  Mutation: *(see below)
  Promoter: hSyn1
  Cloning method: Restriction Enzyme; 5′ cloning site KpnI (not destroyed); 3′ cloning site EcoRI/HindIII (not destroyed)
Terms and licenses: Academic/Nonprofit Terms; Industry Terms: Not Available to Industry
Depositor comments: *Note: The tTA in this plasmid was made from a reverse tetracycline transactivator (rtTA) by changing two amino acids (G19E and P56A). These two residue changes have been shown to be sufficient for the reverse phenotype (10.1073/pnas.130192197).
How to cite: pAAV-hSyn1-tTA was a gift from Viviana Gradinaru (Addgene plasmid # 99119 ; http://n2t.net/addgene:99119 ; RRID:Addgene_99119)
